Addgene plasmid #122745: pAC10020_pLX-SspDnaB(C-S0)-Puro(101-199)-IRES-mCherry
Purpose: Plasmid 20:Lentiviral vector encoding SspDnaB(C-S0)-Puro(101-199)and mCherry
Depositing lab: Albert Cheng. Publication: Split Selectable Markers. Jillette N, Du M, Cheng AW. bioRxiv 452979 10.1101/452979.
Backbone
  Vector backbone: pAC10096_pLX-DEST-IRES-mCherry (Addgene# 122816)
  Vector type: Mammalian Expression, Lentiviral
  Selectable markers: SspDnaB(C-S0)-Puro(101-199)
Growth in bacteria
  Bacterial resistance: Ampicillin, 100 μg/mL
  Growth temperature: 30°C
  Growth strain: NEB Stable
  Copy number: Unknown
Gene/Insert
  Gene/Insert name: SspDnaB(C-S0)-Puro(101-199)
  Species: Synthetic
  Cloning method: Gateway Cloning
  Sequencing primers: 5′ CMV-Forward; 3′ IRES-R
Terms and licenses: Academic/Nonprofit Terms; Industry Terms: Not Available to Industry
Depositor comments: Please visit https://www.biorxiv.org/content/10.1101/452979v2 for BioRxiv preprint.
How to cite: pAC10020_pLX-SspDnaB(C-S0)-Puro(101-199)-IRES-mCherry was a gift from Albert Cheng (Addgene plasmid # 122745)
