[The description below was written by a language model from this plasmid's Addgene catalogue record and pLannotate feature annotations shown in this document.]
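Description:
pAC10020_pLX-SspDnaB(C-S0)-Puro(101-199)-IRES-mCherry is a 9,096-bp self-inactivating HIV-1-based lentiviral vector for mammalian expression, made by Gateway cloning into the pLX-DEST-IRES-mCherry destination backbone. It is propagated in E. coli through a high-copy ColE1/pUC-type origin with ampicillin selection (AmpR). An f1 origin and remnants of lac/T7/T3 cloning-vector sequence are also present. The viral backbone has an RSV promoter driving a truncated 5' LTR, so genomic RNA can be produced without Tat. This is followed by the Ψ packaging signal with a gag fragment, the RRE for Rev-dependent export, a cPPT/CTS, a WPRE to boost transcript expression, and a ΔU3 3' LTR. An SV40 poly(A) signal and SV40 origin lie downstream of the 3' LTR.

The payload is a synthetic fusion flanked by attB1 and attB2 sites: a C-terminal fragment of the Synechocystis DnaB split intein (SspDnaB, C-S0 variant) joined to residues 101–199 of puromycin N-acetyltransferase. The CMV enhancer/promoter sits immediately upstream. An hPGK promoter is also annotated just ahead of the cPPT, and the record does not explain its role. A V5 tag sequence follows attB2, but the record does not state whether it is translated in frame with the insert. An EMCV IRES then allows mCherry to be translated from the same transcript, marking transduced cells with red fluorescence.

The truncated Puro fragment is not expected to confer resistance on its own. As part of a split selectable marker system, it is meant to be co-delivered with a partner vector carrying the complementary N-terminal Puro fragment fused to the matching intein half. Protein trans-splicing would then rebuild a functional resistance enzyme, so puromycin selects only for cells carrying both constructs.
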