Features (pLannotate 1.2.2; 33 found; start..end, strand, type, name):
     65..368     +  enhancer       CMV enhancer: human cytomegalovirus immediate early enhancer
    369..572     +  promoter       CMV promoter: human cytomegalovirus (CMV) immediate early promoter
    595..619     +  protein_bind   attB1: mutant version of attB; recombination site for the Gateway® BP reaction BP Clonase™
    595..792     +  CDS            dnaB (fragment): DNAB_SYNY3 - Experimental evidence at protein level: Swiss-Prot protein existence level 1. Participates in initiation and elongation during chromosome replication; it exhibits DNA-dependent ATPase activity. From Synechocystis sp. (strain PCC 6803 / Kazusa).
    790..1089    +  CDS            PuroR (fragment): puromycin N-acetyltransferase; pac from Streptomyces alboniger; confers resistance to puromycin
   1105..1129    -  protein_bind   attB2: mutant version of attB; recombination site for the Gateway® BP reaction BP Clonase™
   1131..1172    +  CDS            V5 tag: epitope tag from simian virus 5
   1211..1771    +  misc_feature   IRES: internal ribosome entry site (IRES) of the encephalomyocarditis virus (EMCV)
   1774..2481    +  CDS            mCherry: mCherry is a basic (constitutively fluorescent) red fluorescent protein published in 2004, derived from Discosoma sp.. It is reported to be a very rapidly-maturing monomer with low acid sensitivity.
   2508..3096    +  misc_feature   WPRE: woodchuck hepatitis virus posttranscriptional regulatory element
   3147..3166    +  misc_feature   cPPT/CTS (fragment): central polypurine tract and central termination sequence of HIV-1
   3168..3401    +  LTR            3' LTR (ΔU3): self-inactivating 3' long terminal repeat (LTR) from HIV-1
   3479..3600    +  polyA_signal   SV40 poly(A) signal: SV40 polyadenylation signal
   3640..3775    +  rep_origin     SV40 ori: SV40 origin of replication
   3796..3814    -  promoter       T7 promoter: promoter for bacteriophage T7 RNA polymerase
   3822..3977    +  CDS            lacZα (fragment): LacZα fragment of β-galactosidase; lacZ fragment
   3982..4410    +  rep_origin     f1 ori (sequence partly withheld): f1 bacteriophage origin of replication; arrow indicates direction of (+) strand synthesis
   4463..4567    +  promoter       AmpR promoter: bla
   4568..5428    +  CDS            AmpR: β-lactamase; bla; confers resistance to ampicillin, carbenicillin, and related antibiotics
   5599..6187    +  rep_origin     ori: high-copy-number ColE1/pMB1/pBR322/pUC origin of replication
   6370..6462    +  CDS            lacI (fragment): lac repressor; lacI; The lac repressor binds to the lac operator to inhibit transcription in E. coli. This inhibition can be relieved by adding lactose or isopropyl-β-D-thiogalactopyranoside (IPTG).
   6475..6496    +  protein_bind   CAP binding site: CAP binding activates transcription in the presence of cAMP. E. coli catabolite activator protein
   6511..6541    +  promoter       lac promoter: promoter for the E. coli lac operon
   6549..6565    +  protein_bind   lac operator: The lac repressor binds to the lac operator to inhibit transcription in E. coli. This inhibition can be relieved by adding lactose or isopropyl-β-D-thiogalactopyranoside (IPTG). lac repressor encoded by lacI
   6610..6628    +  promoter       T3 promoter: promoter for bacteriophage T3 RNA polymerase
   6656..6882    +  promoter       RSV promoter: Rous sarcoma virus enhancer/promoter
   6883..7063    +  LTR            5' LTR (truncated): truncated 5' long terminal repeat (LTR) from HIV-1
   7110..7235    +  misc_feature   HIV-1 Ψ: packaging signal of human immunodeficiency virus type 1
   7219..7582    +  CDS            HIV-1 gag (fragment): gag protein from human immunodeficiency virus 1; gag
   7728..7961    +  misc_feature   RRE: The Rev response element (RRE) of HIV-1 allows for Rev-dependent mRNA export from the nucleus to the cytoplasm.
   8338..8364    +  CDS            Rev (fragment): human immunodeficiency virus 1 (HIV-1) Rev protein; rev; enhances nuclear export of unspliced and incompletely spliced viral mRNAs
   8365..8865    +  promoter       hPGK promoter: human phosphoglycerate kinase 1 promoter
   8927..9044    +  misc_feature   cPPT/CTS: central polypurine tract and central termination sequence of HIV-1
>Addgene plasmid #122745 | pAC10020_pLX-SspDnaB(C-S0)-Puro(101-199)-IRES-mCherry | depositor full sequence | sequence record 234247 | pAC10020_pLX-SspDnaB(C-S0)-Puro(101-199)-IRES-mCherry sequence 9096 bps
CCCGGGGTTATTAATAGTAATCAATTACGGGGTCATTAGTTCATAGCCCATATATGGAGTTCCGCGTTAC
ATAACTTACGGTAAATGGCCCGCCTGGCTGACCGCCCAACGACCCCCGCCCATTGACGTCAATAATGACG
TATGTTCCCATAGTAACGCCAATAGGGACTTTCCATTGACGTCAATGGGTGGAGTATTTACGGTAAACTG
CCCACTTGGCAGTACATCAAGTGTATCATATGCCAAGTACGCCCCCTATTGACGTCAATGACGGTAAATG
GCCCGCCTGGCATTATGCCCAGTACATGACCTTATGGGACTTTCCTACTTGGCAGTACATCTACGTATTA
GTCATCGCTATTACCATGGTGATGCGGTTTTGGCAGTACATCAATGGGCGTGGATAGCGGTTTGACTCAC
GGGGATTTCCAAGTCTCCACCCCATTGACGTCAATGGGAGTTTGTTTTGGCACCAAAATCAACGGGACTT
TCCAAAATGTCGTAACAACTCCGCCCCATTGACGCAAATGGGCGGTAGGCGTGTACGGTGGGAGGTCTAT
ATAAGCAGAGCTCTCTGGCTAACTGTCGGGATCAACAAGTTTGTACAAAAAAGCAGGCTCCGAATTCACC
GGTGCCGCCACCATGAGTCCCGAAATCGAAAAGCTCTCTCAGAGCGATATATATTGGGACTCCATCGTAA
GCATAACAGAGACGGGGGTCGAGGAGGTGTTCGATCTGACAGTTCCTGGGCCTCATAATTTCGTAGCGAA
CGACATCATTGTACATAACTCCCGGCTGGCCGCGCAGCAACAGATGGAAGGCCTCCTGGCGCCGCACCGG
CCCAAGGAGCCCGCGTGGTTCCTGGCCACCGTCGGCGTCTCGCCCGACCACCAGGGCAAGGGTCTGGGCA
GCGCCGTCGTGCTCCCCGGAGTGGAGGCGGCCGAGCGCGCCGGGGTGCCCGCCTTCCTGGAGACCTCCGC
GCCCCGCAACCTCCCCTTCTACGAGCGGCTCGGCTTCACCGTCACCGCCGACGTCGAGGTGCCCGAAGGA
CCGCGCACCTGGTGCATGACCCGCAAGCCCGGTGCCTGATTAATTAAGAATTCGACCCAGCTTTCTTGTA
CAAAGTGGTTGGTAAGCCTATCCCTAACCCTCTCCTCGGTCTCGATTCTACGTAGTAATGAGCTAGCAGT
CTCGAGGTTAACGAATTCCGCCCCCCCCCTAACGTTACTGGCCGAAGCCGCTTGGAATAAGGCCGGTGTG
CGCTTGTCTATATGTTATTTTCCACCATATTGCCGTCTTTTGGCAATGTGAGGGCCCGGAAACCTGGCCC
TGTCTTCTTGACGAGCATTCCTAGGGGTCTTTCCCCTCTCGCCAAAGGAATGCAAGGTCTGTTGAATGTC
GTGAAGGAAGCAGTTCCTCTGGAAGCTTCTTGAAGACAAACAACGTCTGTAGCGACCCTTTGCAGGCAGC
GGAACCCCCCACCTGGCGACAGGTGCCCCTGCGGCCAAAAGCCACGTGTATAAGATACACCTGCAAAGGC
GGCACAACCCCAGTGCCACGTTGTGAGTTGGATAGTTGTGGAAAGAGTCAAATGGCTCTCCTCAAGCGTA
TTCAACAAGGGGCTGAAGGATGCCCAGAAGGTACCCCATTGTATGGGATCTGATCTGGGGCCTCGGTGCA
CATGCTTTACATGTGTTTAGTCGAGGTTAAAAAAACGTCTAGGCCCCCCGAACCACGGGGACGTGGTTTT
CCTTTGAAAAACACGATAATACCATGGTGAGCAAGGGCGAGGAGGATAACATGGCCATCATCAAGGAGTT
CATGCGCTTCAAGGTGCACATGGAGGGCTCCGTGAACGGCCACGAGTTCGAGATCGAGGGCGAGGGCGAG
GGCCGCCCCTACGAGGGCACCCAGACCGCCAAGCTGAAGGTGACCAAGGGTGGCCCCCTGCCCTTCGCCT
GGGACATCCTGTCCCCTCAGTTCATGTACGGCTCCAAGGCCTACGTGAAGCACCCCGCCGACATCCCCGA
CTACTTGAAGCTGTCCTTCCCCGAGGGCTTCAAGTGGGAGCGCGTGATGAACTTCGAGGACGGCGGCGTG
GTGACCGTGACCCAGGACTCCTCCCTGCAGGACGGCGAGTTCATCTACAAGGTGAAGCTGCGCGGCACCA
ACTTCCCCTCCGACGGCCCCGTAATGCAGAAGAAGACCATGGGCTGGGAGGCCTCCTCCGAGCGGATGTA
CCCCGAGGACGGCGCCCTGAAGGGCGAGATCAAGCAGAGGCTGAAGCTGAAGGACGGCGGCCACTACGAC
GCTGAGGTCAAGACCACCTACAAGGCCAAGAAGCCCGTGCAGCTGCCCGGCGCCTACAACGTCAACATCA
AGTTGGACATCACCTCCCACAACGAGGACTACACCATCGTGGAACAGTACGAACGCGCCGAGGGCCGCCA
CTCCACCGGCGGCATGGACGAGCTGTACAAGTAACACCGGTGGCGCGTTAAGTCGACAATCAACCTCTGG
ATTACAAAATTTGTGAAAGATTGACTGGTATTCTTAACTATGTTGCTCCTTTTACGCTATGTGGATACGC
TGCTTTAATGCCTTTGTATCATGCTATTGCTTCCCGTATGGCTTTCATTTTCTCCTCCTTGTATAAATCC
TGGTTGCTGTCTCTTTATGAGGAGTTGTGGCCCGTTGTCAGGCAACGTGGCGTGGTGTGCACTGTGTTTG
CTGACGCAACCCCCACTGGTTGGGGCATTGCCACCACCTGTCAGCTCCTTTCCGGGACTTTCGCTTTCCC
CCTCCCTATTGCCACGGCGGAACTCATCGCCGCCTGCCTTGCCCGCTGCTGGACAGGGGCTCGGCTGTTG
GGCACTGACAATTCCGTGGTGTTGTCGGGGAAATCATCGTCCTTTCCTTGGCTGCTCGCCTGTGTTGCCA
CCTGGATTCTGCGCGGGACGTCCTTCTGCTACGTCCCTTCGGCCCTCAATCCAGCGGACCTTCCTTCCCG
CGGCCTGCTGCCGGCTCTGCGGCCTCTTCCGCGTCTTCGCCTTCGCCCTCAGACGAGTCGGATCTCCCTT
TGGGCCGCCTCCCCGCGTCGACTTTAAGACCAATGACTTACAAGGCAGCTGTAGATCTTAGCCACTTTTT
AAAAGAAAAGGGGGGACTGGAAGGGCTAATTCACTCCCAACGAAGACAAGATCTGCTTTTTGCTTGTACT
GGGTCTCTCTGGTTAGACCAGATCTGAGCCTGGGAGCTCTCTGGCTAACTAGGGAACCCACTGCTTAAGC
CTCAATAAAGCTTGCCTTGAGTGCTTCAAGTAGTGTGTGCCCGTCTGTTGTGTGACTCTGGTAACTAGAG
ATCCCTCAGACCCTTTTAGTCAGTGTGGAAAATCTCTAGCAGTACGTATAGTAGTTCATGTCATCTTATT
ATTCAGTATTTATAACTTGCAAAGAAATGAATATCAGAGAGTGAGAGGAACTTGTTTATTGCAGCTTATA
ATGGTTACAAATAAAGCAATAGCATCACAAATTTCACAAATAAAGCATTTTTTTCACTGCATTCTAGTTG
TGGTTTGTCCAAACTCATCAATGTATCTTATCATGTCTGGCTCTAGCTATCCCGCCCCTAACTCCGCCCA
TCCCGCCCCTAACTCCGCCCAGTTCCGCCCATTCTCCGCCCCATGGCTGACTAATTTTTTTTATTTATGC
AGAGGCCGAGGCCGCCTCGGCCTCTGAGCTATTCCAGAAGTAGTGAGGAGGCTTTTTTGGAGGCCTAGGG
ACGTACCCAATTCGCCCTATAGTGAGTCGTATTACGCGCGCTCACTGGCCGTCGTTTTACAACGTCGTGA
CTGGGAAAACCCTGGCGTTACCCAACTTAATCGCCTTGCAGCACATCCCCCTTTCGCCAGCTGGCGTAAT
AGCGAAGAGGCCCGCACCGATCGCCCTTCCCAACAGTTGCGCAGCCTGAATGGCGAATGGG
[124 nt withheld, positions 3982-4105]
C
[91 nt withheld, positions 4107-4197]
A
[49 nt withheld, positions 4199-4247]
CCTTTGACGTTGGAGTCCACGTTCTTT
[37 nt withheld, positions 4275-4311]
ACCCTATCTCGGTCTATTCTTTTGATTTATAAGGGATTTTGCCGATTTCGGCCTATTGGTTAAAAAATGA
GCTGATTTAACAAAAATTTAACGCGAATTTTAACAAAATATTAACGCTTACAATTTAGGTGGCACTTTTC
GGGGAAATGTGCGCGGAACCCCTATTTGTTTATTTTTCTAAATACATTCAAATATGTATCCGCTCATGAG
ACAATAACCCTGATAAATGCTTCAATAATATTGAAAAAGGAAGAGTATGAGTATTCAACATTTCCGTGTC
GCCCTTATTCCCTTTTTTGCGGCATTTTGCCTTCCTGTTTTTGCTCACCCAGAAACGCTGGTGAAAGTAA
AAGATGCTGAAGATCAGTTGGGTGCACGAGTGGGTTACATCGAACTGGATCTCAACAGCGGTAAGATCCT
TGAGAGTTTTCGCCCCGAAGAACGTTTTCCAATGATGAGCACTTTTAAAGTTCTGCTATGTGGCGCGGTA
TTATCCCGTATTGACGCCGGGCAAGAGCAACTCGGTCGCCGCATACACTATTCTCAGAATGACTTGGTTG
AGTACTCACCAGTCACAGAAAAGCATCTTACGGATGGCATGACAGTAAGAGAATTATGCAGTGCTGCCAT
AACCATGAGTGATAACACTGCGGCCAACTTACTTCTGACAACGATCGGAGGACCGAAGGAGCTAACCGCT
TTTTTGCACAACATGGGGGATCATGTAACTCGCCTTGATCGTTGGGAACCGGAGCTGAATGAAGCCATAC
CAAACGACGAGCGTGACACCACGATGCCTGTAGCAATGGCAACAACGTTGCGCAAACTATTAACTGGCGA
ACTACTTACTCTAGCTTCCCGGCAACAATTAATAGACTGGATGGAGGCGGATAAAGTTGCAGGACCACTT
CTGCGCTCGGCCCTTCCGGCTGGCTGGTTTATTGCTGATAAATCTGGAGCCGGTGAGCGTGGGTCTCGCG
GTATCATTGCAGCACTGGGGCCAGATGGTAAGCCCTCCCGTATCGTAGTTATCTACACGACGGGGAGTCA
GGCAACTATGGATGAACGAAATAGACAGATCGCTGAGATAGGTGCCTCACTGATTAAGCATTGGTAACTG
TCAGACCAAGTTTACTCATATATACTTTAGATTGATTTAAAACTTCATTTTTAATTTAAAAGGATCTAGG
TGAAGATCCTTTTTGATAATCTCATGACCAAAATCCCTTAACGTGAGTTTTCGTTCCACTGAGCGTCAGA
CCCCGTAGAAAAGATCAAAGGATCTTCTTGAGATCCTTTTTTTCTGCGCGTAATCTGCTGCTTGCAAACA
AAAAAACCACCGCTACCAGCGGTGGTTTGTTTGCCGGATCAAGAGCTACCAACTCTTTTTCCGAAGGTAA
CTGGCTTCAGCAGAGCGCAGATACCAAATACTGTTCTTCTAGTGTAGCCGTAGTTAGGCCACCACTTCAA
GAACTCTGTAGCACCGCCTACATACCTCGCTCTGCTAATCCTGTTACCAGTGGCTGCTGCCAGTGGCGAT
AAGTCGTGTCTTACCGGGTTGGACTCAAGACGATAGTTACCGGATAAGGCGCAGCGGTCGGGCTGAACGG
GGGGTTCGTGCACACAGCCCAGCTTGGAGCGAACGACCTACACCGAACTGAGATACCTACAGCGTGAGCT
ATGAGAAAGCGCCACGCTTCCCGAAGGGAGAAAGGCGGACAGGTATCCGGTAAGCGGCAGGGTCGGAACA
GGAGAGCGCACGAGGGAGCTTCCAGGGGGAAACGCCTGGTATCTTTATAGTCCTGTCGGGTTTCGCCACC
TCTGACTTGAGCGTCGATTTTTGTGATGCTCGTCAGGGGGGCGGAGCCTATGGAAAAACGCCAGCAACGC
GGCCTTTTTACGGTTCCTGGCCTTTTGCTGGCCTTTTGCTCACATGTTCTTTCCTGCGTTATCCCCTGAT
TCTGTGGATAACCGTATTACCGCCTTTGAGTGAGCTGATACCGCTCGCCGCAGCCGAACGACCGAGCGCA
GCGAGTCAGTGAGCGAGGAAGCGGAAGAGCGCCCAATACGCAAACCGCCTCTCCCCGCGCGTTGGCCGAT
TCATTAATGCAGCTGGCACGACAGGTTTCCCGACTGGAAAGCGGGCAGTGAGCGCAACGCAATTAATGTG
AGTTAGCTCACTCATTAGGCACCCCAGGCTTTACACTTTATGCTTCCGGCTCGTATGTTGTGTGGAATTG
TGAGCGGATAACAATTTCACACAGGAAACAGCTATGACCATGATTACGCCAAGCGCGCAATTAACCCTCA
CTAAAGGGAACAAAAGCTGGAGCTGCAAGCTTAATGTAGTCTTATGCAATACTCTTGTAGTCTTGCAACA
TGGTAACGATGAGTTAGCAACATGCCTTACAAGGAGAGAAAAAGCACCGTGCATGCCGATTGGTGGAAGT
AAGGTGGTACGATCGTGCCTTATTAGGAAGGCAACAGACGGGTCTGACATGGATTGGACGAACCACTGAA
TTGCCGCATTGCAGAGATATTGTATTTAAGTGCCTAGCTCGATACATAAACGGGTCTCTCTGGTTAGACC
AGATCTGAGCCTGGGAGCTCTCTGGCTAACTAGGGAACCCACTGCTTAAGCCTCAATAAAGCTTGCCTTG
AGTGCTTCAAGTAGTGTGTGCCCGTCTGTTGTGTGACTCTGGTAACTAGAGATCCCTCAGACCCTTTTAG
TCAGTGTGGAAAATCTCTAGCAGTGGCGCCCGAACAGGGACTTGAAAGCGAAAGGGAAACCAGAGGAGCT
CTCTCGACGCAGGACTCGGCTTGCTGAAGCGCGCACGGCAAGAGGCGAGGGGCGGCGACTGGTGAGTACG
CCAAAAATTTTGACTAGCGGAGGCTAGAAGGAGAGAGATGGGTGCGAGAGCGTCAGTATTAAGCGGGGGA
GAATTAGATCGCGATGGGAAAAAATTCGGTTAAGGCCAGGGGGAAAGAAAAAATATAAATTAAAACATAT
AGTATGGGCAAGCAGGGAGCTAGAACGATTCGCAGTTAATCCTGGCCTGTTAGAAACATCAGAAGGCTGT
AGACAAATACTGGGACAGCTACAACCATCCCTTCAGACAGGATCAGAAGAACTTAGATCATTATATAATA
CAGTAGCAACCCTCTATTGTGTGCATCAAAGGATAGAGATAAAAGACACCAAGGAAGCTTTAGACAAGAT
AGAGGAAGAGCAAAACAAAAGTAAGACCACCGCACAGCAAGCGGCCGCTGATCTTCAGACCTGGAGGAGG
AGATATGAGGGACAATTGGAGAAGTGAATTATATAAATATAAAGTAGTAAAAATTGAACCATTAGGAGTA
GCACCCACCAAGGCAAAGAGAAGAGTGGTGCAGAGAGAAAAAAGAGCAGTGGGAATAGGAGCTTTGTTCC
TTGGGTTCTTGGGAGCAGCAGGAAGCACTATGGGCGCAGCGTCAATGACGCTGACGGTACAGGCCAGACA
ATTATTGTCTGGTATAGTGCAGCAGCAGAACAATTTGCTGAGGGCTATTGAGGCGCAACAGCATCTGTTG
CAACTCACAGTCTGGGGCATCAAGCAGCTCCAGGCAAGAATCCTGGCTGTGGAAAGATACCTAAAGGATC
AACAGCTCCTGGGGATTTGGGGTTGCTCTGGAAAACTCATTTGCACCACTGCTGTGCCTTGGAATGCTAG
TTGGAGTAATAAATCTCTGGAACAGATTTGGAATCACACGACCTGGATGGAGTGGGACAGAGAAATTAAC
AATTACACAAGCTTAATACACTCCTTAATTGAAGAATCGCAAAACCAGCAAGAAAAGAATGAACAAGAAT
TATTGGAATTAGATAAATGGGCAAGTTTGTGGAATTGGTTTAACATAACAAATTGGCTGTGGTATATAAA
ATTATTCATAATGATAGTAGGAGGCTTGGTAGGTTTAAGAATAGTTTTTGCTGTACTTTCTATAGTGAAT
AGAGTTAGGCAGGGATATTCACCATTATCGTTTCAGACCCACCTCCCAACCCCGAGGGGACCCTTGCGCC
TTTTCCAAGGCAGCCCTGGGTTTGCGCAGGGACGCGGCTGCTCTGGGCGTGGTTCCGGGAAACGCAGCGG
CGCCGACCCTGGGTCTCGCACATTCTTCACGTCCGTTCGCAGCGTCACCCGGATCTTCGCCGCTACCCTT
GTGGGCCCCCCGGCGACGCTTCCTGCTCCGCCCCTAAGTCGGGAAGGTTCCTTGCGGTTCGCGGCGTGCC
GGACGTGACAAACGGAAGCCGCACGTCTCACTAGTACCCTCGCAGACGGACAGCGCCAGGGAGCAATGGC
AGCGCGCCGACCGCGATGGGCTGTGGCCAATAGCGGCTGCTCAGCAGGGCGCGCCGAGAGCAGCGGCCGG
GAAGGGGCGGTGCGGGAGGCGGGGTGTGGGGCGGTAGTGTGGGCCCTGTTCCTGCCCGCGCGGTGTTCCG
CATTCTGCAAGCCTCCGGAGCGCACGTCGGCAGTCGGCTCCCTCGTTGACCGAATCACCGACCTCTCTCC
CCAGGGGGTACCCAGCTGTCTAGAGAATTCTAGATCTTGAGACAAATGGCAGTATTCATCCACAATTTTA
AAAGAAAAGGGGGGATTGGGGGGTACAGTGCAGGGGAAAGAATAGTAGACATAATAGCAACAGACATACA
AACTAAAGAATTACAAAAACAAATTACAAAAATTCAAAATTTTCGGGTTTATTACAGGGACAGCAGAGAT
CCACTTTGGCGCCGGCTCGAGGGGG
